Addgene plasmid #22729: pMXs-p53DD
Depositing lab: Shinya Yamanaka. Depositing organization: Kyoto University, Center for iPS Cell Research and Application. Publication: Suppression of induced pluripotent stem cell generation by the p53-p21 pathway. Hong H, Takahashi K, Ichisaka T, Aoi T, Kanagawa O, Nakagawa M, Okita K, Yamanaka S. Nature. 2009 Aug 27. 460(7259):1132-5. 10.1038/nature08235 PubMed 19668191.
Backbone
  Vector backbone: pMXs-gw
  Backbone size w/o insert (bp): 4600
  Vector type: Mammalian Expression, Retroviral
Growth in bacteria
  Bacterial resistance: Ampicillin, 100 μg/mL
  Growth temperature: 37°C
  Growth strain: DH5alpha
  Copy number: High Copy
Gene/Insert
  Gene/Insert name: Trp53 (alt name: p53)
  Species: M. musculus (mouse)
  Insert size (bp): 387
  Mutation: deleted amino acids 14-301
  Entrez Gene: Trp53 (a.k.a. Tp53, bbl, bfy, bhy, p44, p53)
  Cloning method: Restriction Enzyme; 5′ cloning site attB1 (unknown if destroyed); 3′ cloning site attB2 (unknown if destroyed)
  Sequencing primers: 5′ pMX-S1811; 3′ pMXs-AS3200
Resource information
  A portion of this plasmid was derived from a plasmid made by: pMXs is from Dr. Toshio Kitamura of the University of Tokyo, the Institute of Medical Science. If you use this plasmid in a paper, please cite: Retrovirus-mediated gene transfer and expression cloning: powerful tools in functional genomics. Exp Hematol. 2003 Nov;31(11):1007-14. Kitamura T, Koshino Y, Shibata F, Oki T, Nakajima H, Nosaka T, Kumagai H.
Terms and licenses: Academic/Nonprofit Terms; Industry Terms: Not Available to Industry
Depositor comments: additional article reference: Bowman, T. et al. Tissue-specific inactivation of p53 tumor suppression in the mouse. Genes Dev. 1996 Apr 1;10(7):826-35.
How to cite: pMXs-p53DD was a gift from Shinya Yamanaka (Addgene plasmid # 22729 ; http://n2t.net/addgene:22729 ; RRID:Addgene_22729)
