[The description below was written by a language model from this plasmid's Addgene catalogue record and pLannotate feature annotations shown in this document.]
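Description:
pMXs-p53DD is a Moloney murine leukemia virus-based retroviral expression plasmid built on the Gateway-adapted pMXs-gw backbone, designed to deliver a dominant-negative fragment of mouse p53 into mammalian cells. In bacteria it is maintained through a high-copy ColE1/pUC-type origin and selected with ampicillin via the β-lactamase gene and its native promoter. No mammalian selection marker or reporter appears in the record or the feature table.

The viral portion runs from a 5′ MMLV long terminal repeat through the Ψ packaging signal, a truncated gag sequence lacking its start codon (which extends the packaging region), and a short pol segment carrying the splice acceptor, to the 3′ LTR sequences. No internal promoter is annotated, so the insert is evidently expressed from the 5′ LTR, as is usual for pMXs vectors. Because the functional gag, pol and env genes are absent, viral proteins must be supplied in trans by a packaging cell line to produce replication-defective particles that integrate the cassette into target cells.

The insert, flanked by attB1 and attB2 sites left by Gateway recombination, is a 387 bp mouse Trp53 sequence with amino acids 14–301 deleted. This removes most of the transactivation region and the DNA-binding core while retaining the C-terminal portion, which the feature table detects as a p53 fragment. The "DD" protein is generally understood to act by oligomerising with endogenous p53 and blocking its function. The associated publication concerns suppression of induced pluripotent stem cell generation by the p53–p21 pathway, which suggests that the construct was used to inhibit p53 activity during reprogramming experiments.
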