Features (pLannotate 1.2.2; 17 found; start..end, strand, type, name):
     22..615     +  LTR            LTR: long terminal repeat from Moloney murine leukemia virus
    678..877     +  misc_feature   MMLV Ψ: packaging signal of Moloney murine leukemia virus (MMLV)
    929..1017    +  misc_feature   MESV Ψ (fragment): packaging signal of murine embryonic stem cell virus
   1094..1510    +  CDS            gag (truncated): truncated Moloney murine leukemia virus (MMLV) gag gene lacking the start codon
   1520..1864    +  CDS            gag-pol: POL_XMRV6 - Experimental evidence at protein level: Swiss-Prot protein existence level 1. Gag-Pol polyprotein plays a role in budding and is processed by the viral protease during virion maturation outside the cell. During budding, it recruits, in a PPXY-dependent or independent manner, Nedd4- like ubiquitin ligases that conjugate ubiquitin molecules to Gag, or to Gag binding host factors. Interaction with HECT ubiquitin ligases probably link the viral protein to the host ESCRT pathway and facilitate release (By similarity). From Xenotropic MuLV-related virus (isolate VP62) (XMRV).
   1520..1864    +  CDS            gag-pol: POL_XMRV3 - Experimental evidence at protein level: Swiss-Prot protein existence level 1. Gag-Pol polyprotein plays a role in budding and is processed by the viral protease during virion maturation outside the cell. During budding, it recruits, in a PPXY-dependent or independent manner, Nedd4- like ubiquitin ligases that conjugate ubiquitin molecules to Gag, or to Gag binding host factors. Interaction with HECT ubiquitin ligases probably link the viral protein to the host ESCRT pathway and facilitate release (By similarity). From Xenotropic MuLV-related virus (isolate VP35) (XMRV).
   1520..1894    +  misc_feature   pol region: Moloney murine leukemia virus (MMLV) pol region containing the splice acceptor site
   1520..1894    +  CDS            gag-pol: POL_MLVMS - Experimental evidence at protein level: Swiss-Prot protein existence level 1. [Integrase]: Catalyzes viral DNA integration into the host chromosome, by performing a series of DNA cutting and joining reactions. This enzyme activity takes place after virion entry into a cell and reverse transcription of the RNA genome in dsDNA. The first step in the integration process is 3' processing. This step requires a complex comprising the viral genome, matrix protein and integrase. This complex is called the pre-integration complex (PIC). The integrase protein removes 2 nucleotides from each
   1945..1969    +  protein_bind   attB1: mutant version of attB; recombination site for the Gateway® BP reaction BP Clonase™
   2026..2298    +  CDS            Tp53 (fragment): P53_MOUSE - Also known as P53, Trp53. Experimental evidence at protein level: Swiss-Prot protein existence level 1. Acts as a tumor suppressor in many tumor types; induces growth arrest or apoptosis depending on the physiological circumstances and cell type. Involved in cell cycle regulation as a trans-activator that acts to negatively regulate cell division by controlling a set of genes required for this process. One of the activated genes is an inhibitor of cyclin-dependent kinases. Apoptosis induction seems to be mediated either by stimulation of BAX and FAS antigen expression, or by repres
   2391..2415    -  protein_bind   attB2: mutant version of attB; recombination site for the Gateway® BP reaction BP Clonase™
   2610..2677    +  LTR            5' LTR (fragment): 5' long terminal repeat from murine embryonic stem cell virus
   2731..3077    +  LTR            LTR (fragment): long terminal repeat from Moloney murine leukemia virus
   3143..3195    -  CDS            lacI (fragment): lac repressor; lacI; The lac repressor binds to the lac operator to inhibit transcription in E. coli. This inhibition can be relieved by adding lactose or isopropyl-β-D-thiogalactopyranoside (IPTG).
   3378..3966    -  rep_origin     ori: high-copy-number ColE1/pMB1/pBR322/pUC origin of replication
   4130..4990    -  CDS            AmpR: β-lactamase; bla; confers resistance to ampicillin, carbenicillin, and related antibiotics
   4991..5095    -  promoter       AmpR promoter: bla
>Addgene plasmid #22729 | pMXs-p53DD | addgene full sequence | sequence record 254068 | Addgene NGS Result
CCCGAAAAGTGCCACCTGCATAATGAAAGACCCCACCTGTAGGTTTGGCAAGCTAGCTTAAGTAACGCCA
TTTTGCAAGGCATGGAAAAATACATAACTGAGAATAGARAAGTTCAGATCAAGGTCAGGAACAGATGGAA
CAGCTGAATATGGGCCAAACAGGATATCTGTGGTAAGCAGTTCCTGCCCCGGCTCAGGGCCAAGAACAGA
TGGAACAGCTGAATATGGGCCAAACAGGATATCTGTGGTAAGCAGTTCCTGCCCCGGCTCAGGGCCAAGA
ACAGATGGTCCCCAGATGCGGTCCAGCCCTCAGCAGTTTCTAGAGAACCATCAGATGTTTCCAGGGTGCC
CCAAGGACCTGAAATGACCCTGTGCCTTATTTGAACTAACCAATCAGTTCGCTTCTCGCTTCTGTTCGCG
CGCTTCTGCTCCCCGAGCTCAATAAAAGAGCCCACAACCCCTCACTCGGCGCGCCAGTCCTCCGATTGAC
TGAGTCGCCCGGGTACCCGTGTATCCAATAAACCCTCTTGCAGTTGCATCCGACTTGTGGTCTCGCTGTT
CCTTGGGAGGGTCTCCTCTGAGTGATTGACTACCCGTCAGCGGGGGTCTTTCATTTGGGGGCTCGTCCGG
GATCGGGAGACCCCTGCCCAGGGACCACCGACCCACCACCGGGAGGTAAGCTGGCCAGCAACTTATCTGT
GTCTGTCCGATTGTCTAGTGTCTATGACTGATTTTATGCGCCTGCGTCGGTACTAGTTAGCTAACTAGCT
CTGTATCTGGCGGACCCGTGGTGGAACTGACGAGTTCGGAACACCCGGCCGCAACCCTGGGAGACGTCCC
AGGGACTTCGGGGGCCGTTTTTGTGGCCCGACCTGAGTCCAAAAATCCCGATCGTTTTGGACTCTTTGGT
GCACCCCCCTAATAGGAGGGATATGTGGTTCTGGTAGGAGACGAGAACCTAAAACAGTTCCCGCCTCCGT
CTGAATTTTTGCTTTCGGTTTGGGACCGAAGCCGCGCCGCGCGTCTTGTCTGCTGCAGCATCGTTCTGTG
TTGTCTCTGTCTGACTGTGTTTCTGTATTTGTCTGAAAATTAGGGCCAGACTGTTACCACTCCCTTAAGT
TTGACCTTAGGTCACTGGAAAGATGTCGAGCGGATCGCTCACAACCAGTCGGTAGATGTCAAGAAGAGAC
GTTGGGTTACCTTCTGCTCTGCAGAATGGCCAACCTTTAACGTCGGATGGCCGCGAGACGGCACCTTTAA
CCGAGACCTCATCACCCAGGTTAAGATCAAGGTCTTTTCACCTGGCCCGCATGGACACCCAGACCAGGTC
CCCTACATCGTGACCTGGGAAGCCTTGGCTTTTGACCCCCCTCCCTGGGTCAAGCCCTTTGTACACCCTA
AGCCTCCGCCTCCTCTTCCTCCATCCGCCCCGTCTCTCCCCCTTGAACCTCCTCGTTCGACCCCGCCTCG
ATCCTCCCTTTATCCAGCCCTCACTCCTTCTCTAGGCGCCCCCATATGGCCATATGAGATCTTATATGGG
GCACCCCCGCCCCTTGTAAACTTCCCTGACCCTGACATGACAAGAGTTACTAACAGCCCCTCTCTCCAAG
CTCACTTACAGGCTCTCTACTTAGTCCAGCACGAAGTCTGGAGACCTCTGGCGGCAGCCTACCAAGAACA
ACTGGACCGACCGGTGGTACCTCACCCTTACCGAGTCGGCGACACAGTGTGGGTCCGCCGACACCAGACT
AAGAACCTAGAACCTCGCTGGAAAGGACCTTACACAGTCCTGCTGACCACCCCCACCGCCCTCAAAGTAG
ACGGCATCGCAGCTTGGATACACGCCGCCCACGTGAAGGCTGCCGACCCCGGGGGTGGACCATCCTCTAG
ACTGCCGGATCTAGCTAGTTAATTAAGGATCCCAGTGTGGTGGTACGGGAAATCACAAGTTTGTACAAAA
AAGCAGGCTCCGCGGCCGCCCCCTTCACCAGGATGACTGCCATGGAGGAGTCACAGTCGGATATCAGCCT
CAAGAGAGCGCTGCCCACCTGCACAAGCGCCTCTCCCCCGCAAAAGAAAAAACCACTTGATGGAGAGTAT
TTCACCCTCAAGATCCGCGGGCGTAAACGCTTCGAGATGTTCCGGGAGCTGAATGAGGCCTTAGAGTTAA
AGGATGCCCATGCTACAGAGGAGTCTGGAGACAGCAGGGCTCACTCCAGCTACCTGAAGACCAAGAAGGG
CCAGTCTACTTCCCGCCATAAAAAAACAATGGTCAAGAAAGTGGGGCCTGACTCAGACTGACTGCCTCTG
CATCCCGTCCCCATCACCAGCCTCCCCCTCTCCTTGCTGTCTTATGACTTCAGGGCTGAGACACAAGGGT
GGGCGCGCCGACCCAGCTTTCTTGTACAAAGTGGTGATATTCCAGCTGAGCGCCGGTCGCTACCATTACC
AGTTGGTCTGGTGTCAAAAATAATAATAACCGGGCAGGCCATGTCTGCCCGTATTTCGCGTAAGGAAATC
CATTATGTACTATTTAAACTCGAGCGGCCGCCAGCACAGTGGTCGACGATAAAATAAAAGATTTTATTTA
GTCTCCAGAAAAAGGGGGGAATGAAAGACCCCACCTGTAGGTTTGGCAAGCTAGCTTAAGTAACGCCATT
TTGCAAGGCATGGAAAAANWMMWWAMYKRRRAWWRRRAAGTTCAGATCWAGGTCAGGAACAGMTGSMMCR
GCTSAGGGCCAAGAACAGATGGTCCCCAGATGCGGTCCAGCCCTCAGCAGTTTCTAGAGAACCATCAGAT
GTTTCCAGGGTGCCCCAAGGACCTGAAATGACCCTGTGCCTTATTTGAACTAACCAATCAGTTCGCTTCT
CGCTTCTGTTCGCGCGCTTCTGCTCCCCGAGCTCAATAAAAGAGCCCACAACCCCTCACTCGGGGCGCCA
GTCCTCCGATTGACTGAGTCGCCCGGGTACCCGTGTATCCAATAAACCCTCTTGCAGTTGCATCCGACTT
GTGGTCTCGCTGTTCCTTGGGAGGGTCTCCTCTGAGTGATTGACTACCCGTCAGCGGGGGTCTTTCACAT
GCAGCATGTATCAAAATTAATTTGGTTTTTTTTCTTAAGTATTTACATTAAATGGCCATAGTTGCATTAA
TGAATCGGCCAACGCGCGGGGAGAGGCGGTTTGCGTATTGGGCGCTCTTCCGCTTCCTCGCTCACTGACT
CGCTGCGCTCGGTCGTTCGGCTGCGGCGAGCGGTATCAGCTCACTCAAAGGCGGTAATACGGTTATCCAC
AGAATCAGGGGATAACGCAGGAAAGAACATGTGAGCAAAAGGCCAGCAAAAGGCCAGGAACCGTAAAAAG
GCCGCGTTGCTGGCGTTTTTCCATAGGCTCCGCCCCCCTGACGAGCATCACAAAAATCGACGCTCAAGTC
AGAGGTGGCGAAACCCGACAGGACTATAAAGATACCAGGCGTTTCCCCCTGGAAGCTCCCTCGTGCGCTC
TCCTGTTCCGACCCTGCCGCTTACCGGATACCTGTCCGCCTTTCTCCCTTCGGGAAGCGTGGCGCTTTCT
CATAGCTCACGCTGTAGGTATCTCAGTTCGGTGTAGGTCGTTCGCTCCAAGCTGGGCTGTGTGCACGAAC
CCCCCGTTCAGCCCGACCGCTGCGCCTTATCCGGTAACTATCGTCTTGAGTCCAACCCGGTAAGACACGA
CTTATCGCCACTGGCAGCAGCCACTGGTAACAGGATTAGCAGAGCGAGGTATGTAGGCGGTGCTACAGAG
TTCTTGAAGTGGTGGCCTAACTACGGCTACACTAGAAGAACAGTATTTGGTATCTGCGCTCTGCTGAAGC
CAGTTACCTTCGGAAAAAGAGTTGGTAGCTCTTGATCCGGCAAACAAACCACCGCTGGTAGCGGTGGTTT
TTTTGTTTGCAAGCAGCAGATTACGCGCAGAAAAAAAGGATCTCAAGAAGATCCTTTGATCTTTTCTACG
GGGTCTGACGCTCAGTGGAACGAAAACTCACGTTAAGGGATTTTGGTCATGAGATTATCAAAAAGGATCT
TCACCTAGATCCTTTTGCGGCCGGCCGCAAATCAATCTAAAGTATATATGAGTAAACTTGGTCTGACAGT
TACCAATGCTTAATCAGTGAGGCACCTATCTCAGCGATCTGTCTATTTCGTTCATCCATAGTTGCCTGAC
TCCCCGTCGTGTAGATAACTACGATACGGGAGGGCTTACCATCTGGCCCCAGTGCTGCAATGATACCGCG
AGACCCACGCTCACCGGCTCCAGATTTATCAGCAATAAACCAGCCAGCCGGAAGGGCCGAGCGCAGAAGT
GGTCCTGCAACTTTATCCGCCTCCATCCAGTCTATTAATTGTTGCCGGGAAGCTAGAGTAAGTAGTTCGC
CAGTTAATAGTTTGCGCAACGTTGTTGCCATTGCTACAGGCATCGTGGTGTCACGCTCGTCGTTTGGTAT
GGCTTCATTCAGCTCCGGTTCCCAACGATCAAGGCGAGTTACATGATCCCCCATGTTGTGCAAAAAAGCG
GTTAGCTCCTTCGGTCCTCCGATCGTTGTCAGAAGTAAGTTGGCCGCAGTGTTATCACTCATGGTTATGG
CAGCACTGCATAATTCTCTTACTGTCATGCCATCCGTAAGATGCTTTTCTGTGACTGGTGAGTACTCAAC
CAAGTCATTCTGAGAATAGTGTATGCGGCGACCGAGTTGCTCTTGCCCGGCGTCAATACGGGATAATACC
GCGCCACATAGCAGAACTTTAAAAGTGCTCATCATTGGAAAACGTTCTTCGGGGCGAAAACTCTCAAGGA
TCTTACCGCTGTTGAGATCCAGTTCGATGTAACCCACTCGTGCACCCAACTGATCTTCAGCATCTTTTAC
TTTCACCAGCGTTTCTGGGTGAGCAAAAACAGGAAGGCAAAATGCCGCAAAAAAGGGAATAAGGGCGACA
CGGAAATGTTGAATACTCATACTCTTCCTTTTTCAATATTATTGAAGCATTTATCAGGGTTATTGTCTCA
TGAGCGGATACATATTTGAATGTATTTAGAAAAATAAACAAATAGGGGTTCCGCGCACATTTC
