>Addgene plasmid #22729 | pMXs-p53DD | addgene partial sequence | sequence record 28570 | pMX-S1811 5'-GACGGCATCGCAGCTTGGATACAC-3'
GCCCGNNAGCNCCGACCCGGGGGTGGACCATCCTCTAGACTGCCGGATCTAGCTAGTTAATTAAGGATCC
CAGTGTGGTGGTACGGGAAATCACAAGTTTGTACAAAAAAGCAGGCTCCGCGGCCGCCCCCTTCACCAGG
ATGACTGCCATGGAGGAGTCACAGTCGGATATCAGCCTCAAGAGAGCGCTGCCCACCTGCACAAGCGCCT
CTCCCCCGCAAAAGAAAAAACCACTTGATGGAGAGTATTTCACCCTCAAGATCCGCGGGCGTAAACGCTT
CGAGATGTTCCGGGAGCTGAATGAGGCCTTAGAGTTAAAGGATGCCCATGCTACAGAGGAGTCTGGAGAC
AGCAGGGCTCACTCCAGCTACCTGAAGACCAAGAAGGGCCAGTCTACTTCCCGCCATAAAAAAACAATGG
TCAAGAAAGTGGGGCCTGACTCAGACTGACTGCCTCTGCATCCCGTCCCCATCACCAGCCTCCCCCTCTC
CTTGCTGTCTTATGACTTCAGGGCTGAGACACAAGGGTGGGCGCGCCGACCCAGCTTTCTTGTACAAAGT
GGTGATATTCCAGCTGAGCGCCGGTCGCTACCATTACCAGTTGGTCTGGTGTCAAAAATAATAATAACCG
GGCAGGCCATGTCTGCCCGTATTTCGCGTAAGGAAATCCATTATGTACTATTTAAACTCGAGCGGCCGCC
AGCACAGTGGTCGACGATAAATAAAAGATTTTATTTAGTCTCCAGAAAAGGGAGAAAAAAACCCNCTGTA
GNTTGNAANTGACTAAGTACNCTTTTGAGGCTGNAAATCTACTGAATANNATTCAACAGTCNGANAATGA
ACGTGATTGCCACAGATNTGGTACATCNGCCGTAGGCAAAANGANCTATGCANGATTTG
